Addgene plasmid #54849: PS-mOrange2-N1
Purpose: (Empty Backbone) Localization: N1 Cloning Vector, Excitation: 548 / 634, Emission: 565 / 662
Depositing lab: Michael Davidson & Vladislav Verkhusha. Depositing organization: Florida State University, Tallahassee. Publication: A FRET-facilitated photoswitching using an orange fluorescent protein with the fast photoconversion kinetics. Subach OM, Entenberg D, Condeelis JS, Verkhusha VV. J Am Chem Soc. 2012 Aug 17. 10.1021/ja3034137 PubMed 22900938.
Backbone
  Vector backbone: PS-mOrange2-N1
  Backbone size (bp): 4750
  Vector type: Mammalian Expression
  Selectable markers: Neomycin (select with G418)
  Tag / fusion protein: PS-mOrange2 (C terminal on backbone)
Growth in bacteria
  Bacterial resistance: Kanamycin, 50 μg/mL
  Growth temperature: 37°C
  Growth strain: DH5alpha
  Copy number: High Copy
Gene/Insert
  Gene/Insert name: None
  Tag / fusion protein: PS-mOrange2 (C terminal on backbone)
Resource information
  A portion of this plasmid was derived from a plasmid made by: V.V. Verkhusha, PMID 22900938
Terms and licenses: Academic/Nonprofit Terms; Industry Terms: Not Available to Industry
Depositor comments: . Excitation = 548 / 634; Emission = 565 / 662
How to cite: PS-mOrange2-N1 was a gift from Michael Davidson & Vladislav Verkhusha (Addgene plasmid # 54849 ; http://n2t.net/addgene:54849 ; RRID:Addgene_54849)
