[The description below was written by a language model from this plasmid's Addgene catalogue record.]
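Description:
PS-mOrange2-N1 is an empty mammalian expression backbone of about 4.75 kb, designed for building fusions to the photoswitchable orange fluorescent protein PS-mOrange2. It follows the "N1" cloning-vector layout, in which the fluorescent protein coding sequence sits downstream of the cloning site. A gene of interest inserted in frame therefore carries PS-mOrange2 at its C terminus. No insert is present in the deposited plasmid. It is maintained in E. coli as a high-copy plasmid under kanamycin selection, and it carries a neomycin resistance marker that allows G418 selection of transfected mammalian cells. The record gives no feature table and does not name the promoter, polyadenylation signals or origins of replication, so these cannot be described beyond the general N1 vector designation.

The two pairs of spectral values listed correspond to the two states of the reporter. The initial orange form has excitation near 548 nm and emission near 565 nm, and the photoconverted far-red form has excitation near 634 nm and emission near 662 nm. The associated publication describes an orange fluorescent protein with fast photoconversion kinetics and FRET-facilitated photoswitching. This fits the use of the vector to tag proteins for live-cell imaging in which a chosen subpopulation of molecules is optically highlighted and then followed over time. As supplied, the plasmid mainly serves as a starting point for cloning such C-terminally tagged fusions. The record does not say whether the empty vector itself expresses PS-mOrange2.
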