>Addgene plasmid #54849 | PS-mOrange2-N1 | depositor partial sequence | sequence record 85230 | insert sequence
ACCATGCTAGTGACGTCAGATCCGCTAGCGCTACCGGACTCAGATCTCGAGCTCAAGCTTCGAATTCTGC
AGTCGACGGTACCGCGGGCCCGGGATCCACCGGTCGCCACCATGGTGAGCAAGGGCGAGGAGAATAATAT
GGCCATCATTAAGGAGTTCATGCGCTTCAAGGTGCACATGGAGGGCACTGTGAACGGCCACGAGTTCGAG
ATCGAGGGCGAGGGCGAGGGCCACCCCTACGAGGGCTTTCAGACCGCTAAGCTGAAGGTGACCAAGGGCG
GCCCCCTGCCCTTCGCCTGGGACATCCTGTCCCCTCTCATCACCTACGGCTCCAAGGCCTACGTGAAGCA
CCCCGCCGACATCCCCGACTACTTCAAGCTGTCCTTCCCCGAGGGCTTCAAGTGGGAGCGCGTGATGAAC
TACGAGGACGGCGGCGTGGTGACCGTGACCCAGGACTCCTCTCTGCAGGACGGCGAGTTCATCTACAAGG
TGAAGATGCGCGGCACCAACTTCCCCTCCGACGGCCCCGTGATGCAGAAGAAGACCATGGGCTGGGAGGC
CTCCTCCGAGCGGATGTACCCCGAGGACGGCGCCCTGAAGGGCGAGATCAGGATGAGGCTGAAGCTGAAG
GATGGCGGCCACTACACCTCCGAGGTCAAGACTACCTACAAGGCCAAGAAGTCCGTGCTGCTGCCCGGCG
CCTACATCGTCGGCATCAAGCTGGACATCACCTCCCACAACGAGGACTACACCATCGTGGAACAGTACGA
ACGCTCCGAGGCCCGCCACTCCACCGGCGGCATGGACGAGCTGTACAAGTAAGCGGCCGCGACTCTAGAT
CATAATCAGCCATACCACATTTGTAGAGGTTTTACTTGCTTTAAAAAACCTCCCACACCTCCCCCTGAAC
CTGAAACATAAAATGAATGCAATTGTTGTTGTTAACTTGTTTATTGCAGCTTATAATGGTTACAAATAAA
GCAATAGCATCACAAATTTCACAAATAAAGCATTTTTTTCACTGCATTCTAGTTGTGGTTTGTCCAAACT
CATCATGTATCTACGCGTAAATTGTAGCGTTATATTTTGTAAAATCGCGTAAATTTTTGTTAAATCAGCT
CATTTTTACATAGCGAATCGCAATCCCTATAAATCAAGGATAGACGAAAAGGTGAGTGTTGTTCAGTGGA
ACAGAGTCCCTATTAGGACTGGATCCACGTCAAGGCAATCGGCTCTATCAGCCAATGCCACTACGGTCAA
CCACTTCCCGTATATCAAGGTTTTTTTG
