>Addgene plasmid #54849 | PS-mOrange2-N1 | depositor partial sequence | sequence record 85231 | insert sequence 2
CGGGCCATTGGAGCGTTCCAATATAGAGCGTAGTTCCATAGTAAGCCAATAGACTTCCATGAGTCATGTG
GGAATTTCCCGTACTGCCCATGCAGTACTTCAGGTATTCATATGCAGTACGCCCCTATTGACGTCATGAC
GTAATGCCGCTGCATTATGTCAGTACATGACTATGGACTTTCTACTGCAGTACATCTACGTATAGTCATC
GCTATACATGTGATGCGTTTGCAGTACATCAATGGGCGTGGATAGCGTTTGACTCACGGGGATTTCAAGT
CTCACCCCATTGACGTCAATGGGAGTTTGTTTTGGCACCAAAATCAACGGGACTTTCCAAAATGTCGTAA
CAACTCCGCCCCATTGACGCAAATGGGCGGTAGGCGTGTACGGTGGGAGGTCTATATAAGCAGAGCTGGT
TTAGTGAACCGTCAGATCCGCTAGCGCTACCGGACTCAGATCTCGAGCTCAAGCTTCGAATTCTGCAGTC
GACGGTACCGCGGGCCCGGGATCCACCGGTCGCCACCATGGTGAGCAAGGGCGAGGAGAATAATATGGCC
ATCATTAAGGAGTTCATGCGCTTCAAGGTGCACATGGAGGGCACTGTGAACGGCCACGAGTTCGAGATCG
AGGGCGAGGGCGAGGGCCACCCCTACGAGGGCTTTCAGACCGCTAAGCTGAAGGTGACCAAGGGCGGCCC
CCTGCCCTTCGCCTGGGACATCCTGTCCCCTCTCATCACCTACGGCTCCAAGGCCTACGTGAAGCACCCC
GCCGACATCCCCGACTACTTCAAGCTGTCCTTCCCCGAGGGCTTCAAGTGGGAGCGCGTGATGAACTACG
AGGACGGCGGCGTGGTGACCGTGACCCAGGACTCCTCTCTGCAGGACGGCGAGTTCATCTACAAGGTGAA
GATGCGCGGCACCAACTTCCCCTCCGACGGCCCCGTGATGCAGAAGAAGACCATGGGCTGGGAGGCCTCC
TCCGAGCGGATGTACCCCGAGGACGGCGCCCTGAAGGGCGAGATCAGGATGAGGCTGAAGCTGAAGGATG
GCGGCCACTACACCTCCGAGGTCAAGACTACCTACAAGGCCAAGAAGTCCGTGCTGCTGCCCGGCGCCTA
CATCGTCGGCATCAAGCTGGACATCACCTCCCACAACGAGGACTACACCATCGTGGAACAGTACGAACGC
TCCGAGGCCCGCCACTCCACCGGCGGCATGGACGAGCTGTACAAGTAAGCGGCCGCGACTCTAGATCATA
ATCAGCCATACCACATTGTAGAGATTTTCC
