>Addgene plasmid #54849 | PS-mOrange2-N1 | addgene partial sequence | sequence record 90518 | CMV-F 5'-CGCAAATGGGCGGTAGGCGTG-3'
GTGAACCGTCAGATCCGCTAGCGCTACCGGACTCAGATCTCGAGCTCAAGCTTCGAATTCTGCAGTCGAC
GGTACCGCGGGCCCGGGATCCACCGGTCGCCACCATGGTGAGCAAGGGCGAGGAGAATAATATGGCCATC
ATTAAGGAGTTCATGCGCTTCAAGGTGCACATGGAGGGCACTGTGAACGGCCACGAGTTCGAGATCGAGG
GCGAGGGCGAGGGCCACCCCTACGAGGGCTTTCAGACCGCTAAGCTGAAGGTGACCAAGGGCGGCCCCCT
GCCCTTCGCCTGGGACATCCTGTCCCCTCTCATCACCTACGGCTCCAAGGCCTACGTGAAGCACCCCGCC
GACATCCCCGACTACTTCAAGCTGTCCTTCCCCGAGGGCTTCAAGTGGGAGCGCGTGATGAACTACGAGG
ACGGCGGCGTGGTGACCGTGACCCAGGACTCCTCTCTGCAGGACGGCGAGTTCATCTACAAGGTGAAGAT
GCGCGGCACCAACTTCCCCTCCGACGGCCCCGTGATGCAGAAGAAGACCATGGGCTGGGAGGCCTCCTCC
GAGCGGATGTACCCCGAGGACGGCGCCCTGAAGGGCGAGATCAGGATGAGGCTGAAGCTGAAGGATGGCG
GCCACTACACCTCCGAGGTCAAGACTACCTACAAGGCCAAGAAGTCCGTGCTGCTGCCCGGCGCCTACAT
CGTCGGCATCAAGCTGGACATCACCTCCCACAACGAGGACTACACCATCGTGGAACAGTACGAACGCTCC
GAGGCCCGCCACTCCACCGGCGGCATGGACGAGCTGTACAAGTAAGCGGCCGCGACTCTAGATCATAATC
AGCCATACCACATTTGTAGAGGTT
